Addgene plasmid #83073: pGST-DHFR Mm
Purpose: Expresses the full length DHFR Mm in E.coli
Depositing lab: Gali Prag. Depositing organization: Tel Aviv University. Publication: A bacterial genetic selection system for ubiquitylation cascade discovery. Levin-Kravets O, Tanner N, Shohat N, Attali I, Keren-Kaplan T, Shusterman A, Artzi S, Varvak A, Reshef Y, Shi X, Zucker O, Baram T, Katina C, Pilzer I, Ben-Aroya S, Prag G. Nat Methods. 2016 Nov;13(11):945-952. doi: 10.1038/nmeth.4003. Epub 2016 Oct 3. PubMed 27694912.
Backbone
  Vector backbone: pGST-parallele
  Backbone size w/o insert (bp): 5035
  Total vector size (bp): 5314
  Vector type: Bacterial Expression
Growth in bacteria
  Bacterial resistance: Ampicillin, 100 μg/mL
  Growth temperature: 37°C
  Growth strain: DH5alpha
  Copy number: High Copy
Gene/Insert
  Gene/Insert name: 2x DHFR
  Species: M. musculus (mouse)
  Entrez Gene: Dhfr (a.k.a. 8430436I03Rik)
  Tag / fusion protein: GST (C terminal on insert)
Terms and licenses: Academic/Nonprofit Terms; Industry Terms: Not Available to Industry
How to cite: pGST-DHFR Mm was a gift from Gali Prag (Addgene plasmid # 83073 ; http://n2t.net/addgene:83073 ; RRID:Addgene_83073)
