[The description below was written by a language model from this plasmid's Addgene catalogue record and pLannotate feature annotations shown in this document.]
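Description:
pGST-DHFR Mm is a bacterial expression plasmid built on the pGST-parallel backbone for producing mouse dihydrofolate reductase (Dhfr) in E. coli. It replicates from a high-copy ColE1/pUC-type origin and is selected with ampicillin through the bla (AmpR) gene. It also carries its own lacI gene and promoter, so the lac repressor is supplied in cis. Short remnants of rop, the pBR322 bom region and a lac promoter/lacZα segment are annotated as backbone leftovers.

Expression is driven by the strong hybrid tac promoter followed by a lac operator, so transcription is repressed by LacI and induced with IPTG. Downstream, the feature table shows two tandem copies of the full-length mouse Dhfr coding sequence, matching the catalogue insert name "2x DHFR". These are followed by Schistosoma japonicum glutathione S-transferase and then a TEV protease recognition site. This places GST at the C-terminal end of the insert, as the catalogue states. It also means the TEV site lies after GST rather than between GST and DHFR. Each Dhfr copy is followed by a short stretch annotated as a reverse-strand 9xHis fragment. These are probably linker sequences rather than functional histidine tags, and the table alone does not show whether the units are translated as one continuous fusion.

The sequenced record is 6,220 nt, noticeably larger than the catalogue total of 5,314 bp. The catalogue size may therefore not account for the duplicated insert. The plasmid comes from work on a bacterial genetic selection system for discovering ubiquitylation cascades, but the record gives its purpose only as expression of full-length mouse DHFR in E. coli.
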