Features (pLannotate 1.2.2; 21 found; start..end, strand, type, name):
    183..211     +  promoter       tac promoter: strong E. coli promoter; hybrid between the trp and lac UV5 promoters
    219..235     +  protein_bind   lac operator: The lac repressor binds to the lac operator to inhibit transcription in E. coli. This inhibition can be relieved by adding lactose or isopropyl-β-D-thiogalactopyranoside (IPTG). lac repressor encoded by lacI
    258..818     +  CDS            Dhfr: DYR_MOUSE - Experimental evidence at protein level: Swiss-Prot protein existence level 1. Key enzyme in folate metabolism. Contributes to the de novo mitochondrial thymidylate biosynthesis pathway (PubMed:25980602). Catalyzes an essential reaction for de novo glycine and purine synthesis, and for DNA precursor synthesis (PubMed:25980602). Binds its own mRNA. From Mus musculus (Mouse).
    820..845     -  CDS            9xHis (fragment): 9xHis affinity tag
    849..1409    +  CDS            Dhfr: DYR_MOUSE - Experimental evidence at protein level: Swiss-Prot protein existence level 1. Key enzyme in folate metabolism. Contributes to the de novo mitochondrial thymidylate biosynthesis pathway (PubMed:25980602). Catalyzes an essential reaction for de novo glycine and purine synthesis, and for DNA precursor synthesis (PubMed:25980602). Binds its own mRNA. From Mus musculus (Mouse).
   1411..1436    -  CDS            9xHis (fragment): 9xHis affinity tag
   1440..2093    +  CDS            GST26_SCHJA: Experimental evidence at protein level: Swiss-Prot protein existence level 1. GST isoenzymes appear to play a central role in the parasite detoxification system. Other functions are also suspected including a role in increasing the solubility of haematin in the parasite gut. From Schistosoma japonicum (Blood fluke).
   2106..2126    +  CDS            TEV site: tobacco etch virus (TEV) protease recognition and cleavage site
   2237..2276    +  CDS            rop (fragment): Rop protein, which maintains plasmids at low copy number; rop
   2378..2418    +  misc_feature   bom (fragment): basis of mobility region from pBR322
   2523..2627    +  promoter       AmpR promoter: bla
   2628..3488    +  CDS            AmpR: β-lactamase; bla; confers resistance to ampicillin, carbenicillin, and related antibiotics
   3659..4247    +  rep_origin     ori: high-copy-number ColE1/pMB1/pBR322/pUC origin of replication
   4433..4484    -  misc_feature   bom (fragment): basis of mobility region from pBR322
   4491..4568    +  promoter       lacI promoter: lacI
   4569..5651    +  CDS            lacI: lac repressor; lacI; The lac repressor binds to the lac operator to inhibit transcription in E. coli. This inhibition can be relieved by adding lactose or isopropyl-β-D-thiogalactopyranoside (IPTG).
   5664..5685    +  protein_bind   CAP binding site: CAP binding activates transcription in the presence of cAMP. E. coli catabolite activator protein
   5700..5730    +  promoter       lac promoter: promoter for the E. coli lac operon
   5738..5754    +  protein_bind   lac operator: The lac repressor binds to the lac operator to inhibit transcription in E. coli. This inhibition can be relieved by adding lactose or isopropyl-β-D-thiogalactopyranoside (IPTG). lac repressor encoded by lacI
   5774..5947    +  CDS            lacZα: LacZα fragment of β-galactosidase; lacZ fragment
   6211..107     -  CDS            yciV (fragment) (across the origin): RNAAM_ECOLI - Also known as trpH From Escherichia coli (strain K12).
>Addgene plasmid #83073 | pGST-DHFR Mm | addgene full sequence | sequence record 181353 | Addgene NGS Result
AGCTTATCGACTGCACGGTGCACCAATGCTTCTGGCGTCAGGCAGCCATCGGAAGCTGTGGTATGGCTGT
GCAGGTCGTAAATCACTGCATAATTCGTGTCGCTCAAGGCGCACTCCCGTTCTGGATAATGTTTTTTGCG
CCGACATCATAACGGTTCTGGCAAATATTCTGAAATGAGCTGTTGACAATTAATCATCGGCTCGTATAAT
GTGTGGAATTGTGAGCGGATAACAATTTCACACAGGAAACAGTACATATGGTTCGACCATTGAACTGCAT
CGTCGCCGTGTCCCAAAATATGGGGATTGGCAAGAACGGAGACCTACCCTGGCCTCCGCTCAGGAACGAG
TTCAAGTACTTCCAAAGAATGACCACAACCTCTTCAGTGGAAGGTAAACAGAATCTGGTGATTATGGGTA
GGAAAACCTGGTTCTCCATTCCTGAGAAGAATCGACCTTTAAAGGACAGAATTAATATAGTTCTCAGTAG
AGAACTCAAAGAACCACCACGAGGAGCTCATTTTCTTGCCAAAAGTTTGGATGATGCCTTAAGACTTATT
GAACAACCGGAATTGGCAAGTAAAGTAGACATGGTTTGGATAGTCGGAGGCAGTTCTGTTTACCAGGAAG
CCATGAATCAACCAGGCCACCTCAGACTCTTTGTGACAAGGATCATGCAGGAATTTGAAAGTGACACGTT
TTTCCCAGAAATTGATTTGGGGAAATATAAACTTCTCCCAGAATACCCAGGCGTCCTCTCTGAGGTCCAG
GAGGAAAAAGGCATCAAGTATAAGTTTGAAGTCTACGAGAAGAAAGACGGTGGTGGTGGTGGTGGTGGTG
GTGGTCATATGGTTCGACCATTGAACTGCATCGTCGCCGTGTCCCAAAATATGGGGATTGGCAAGAACGG
AGACCTACCCTGGCCTCCGCTCAGGAACGAGTTCAAGTACTTCCAAAGAATGACCACAACCTCTTCAGTG
GAAGGTAAACAGAATCTGGTGATTATGGGTAGGAAAACCTGGTTCTCCATTCCTGAGAAGAATCGACCTT
TAAAGGACAGAATTAATATAGTTCTCAGTAGAGAACTCAAAGAACCACCACGAGGAGCTCATTTTCTTGC
CAAAAGTTTGGATGATGCCTTAAGACTTATTGAACAACCGGAATTGGCAAGTAAAGTAGACATGGTTTGG
ATAGTCGGAGGCAGTTCTGTTTACCAGGAAGCCATGAATCAACCAGGCCACCTCAGACTCTTTGTGACAA
GGATCATGCAGGAATTTGAAAGTGACACGTTTTTCCCAGAAATTGATTTGGGGAAATATAAACTTCTCCC
AGAATACCCAGGCGTCCTCTCTGAGGTCCAGGAGGAAAAAGGCATCAAGTATAAGTTTGAAGTCTACGAG
AAGAAAGACGGTGGTGGTGGTGGTGGTGGTGGTGGTCATATGTCCCCTATACTAGGTTATTGGAAAATTA
AGGGCCTTGTGCAACCCACTCGACTTCTTTTGGAATATCTTGAAGAAAAATATGAAGAGCATTTGTATGA
GCGCGATGAAGGTGATAAATGGCGAAACAAAAAGTTTGAATTGGGTTTGGAGTTTCCCAATCTTCCTTAT
TATATTGATGGTGATGTTAAATTAACACAGTCTATGGCCATCATACGTTATATAGCTGACAAGCACAACA
TGTTGGGTGGTTGTCCAAAAGAGCGTGCAGAGATTTCAATGCTTGAAGGAGCGGTTTTGGATATTAGATA
CGGTGTTTCGAGAATTGCATATAGTAAAGACTTTGAAACTCTCAAAGTTGATTTTCTTAGCAAGCTACCT
GAAATGCTGAAAATGTTCGAAGATCGTTTATGTCATAAAACATATTTAAATGGTGATCATGTAACCCATC
CTGACTTCATGTTGTATGACGCTCTTGATGTTGTTTTATACATGGACCCAATGTGCCTGGATGCGTTCCC
AAAATTAGTTTGTTTTAAAAAACGTATTGAAGCTATCCCACAAATTGATAAGTACTTGAAATCCAGCAAG
TATATAGCATGGCCTTTGCAGGGCTGGCAAGCCACGTTTGGTGGTGGCGACCATCCTCCAAAAATCGATA
CGACCGAAAACCTGTATTTTCAGGGCGCCATGGGATCCGGAATTCAAAGGCCTACGTCGACGAGCTCACT
AGTCGCGGCCGCTTTCGAATCTAGAGCCTGCAGTCTCGAGCGGCCGCATCGTGACTGACTGACGATCTGC
CTCGCGCGTTTCGGTGATGACGGTGAAAACCTCTGACACATGCAGCTCCCGGAGACGGTCACAGCTTGTC
TGTAAGCGGATGCCGGGAGCAGACAAGCCCGTCAGGGCGCGTCAGCGGGTGTTGGCGGGTGTCGGGGCGC
AGCCATGACCCAGTCACGTAGCGATAGCGGAGTGTATAATTCTTGAAGACGAAAGGGCCTCGTGATACGC
CTATTTTTATAGGTTAATGTCATGATAATAATGGTTTCTTAGACGTCAGGTGGCACTTTTCGGGGAAATG
TGCGCGGAACCCCTATTTGTTTATTTTTCTAAATACATTCAAATATGTATCCGCTCATGAGACAATAACC
CTGATAAATGCTTCAATAATATTGAAAAAGGAAGAGTATGAGTATTCAACATTTCCGTGTCGCCCTTATT
CCCTTTTTTGCGGCATTTTGCCTTCCTGTTTTTGCTCACCCAGAAACGCTGGTGAAAGTAAAAGATGCTG
AAGATCAGTTGGGTGCACGAGTGGGTTACATCGAACTGGATCTCAACAGCGGTAAGATCCTTGAGAGTTT
TCGCCCCGAAGAACGTTTTCCAATGATGAGCACTTTTAAAGTTCTGCTATGTGGCGCGGTATTATCCCGT
GTTGACGCCGGGCAAGAGCAACTCGGTCGCCGCATACACTATTCTCAGAATGACTTGGTTGAGTACTCAC
CAGTCACAGAAAAGCATCTTACGGATGGCATGACAGTAAGAGAATTATGCAGTGCTGCCATAACCATGAG
TGATAACACTGCGGCCAACTTACTTCTGACAACGATCGGAGGACCGAAGGAGCTAACCGCTTTTTTGCAC
AACATGGGGGATCATGTAACTCGCCTTGATCGTTGGGAACCGGAGCTGAATGAAGCCATACCAAACGACG
AGCGTGACACCACGATGCCTGCAGCAATGGCAACAACGTTGCGCAAACTATTAACTGGCGAACTACTTAC
TCTAGCTTCCCGGCAACAATTAATAGACTGGATGGAGGCGGATAAAGTTGCAGGACCACTTCTGCGCTCG
GCCCTTCCGGCTGGCTGGTTTATTGCTGATAAATCTGGAGCCGGTGAGCGTGGGTCTCGCGGTATCATTG
CAGCACTGGGGCCAGATGGTAAGCCCTCCCGTATCGTAGTTATCTACACGACGGGGAGTCAGGCAACTAT
GGATGAACGAAATAGACAGATCGCTGAGATAGGTGCCTCACTGATTAAGCATTGGTAACTGTCAGACCAA
GTTTACTCATATATACTTTAGATTGATTTAAAACTTCATTTTTAATTTAAAAGGATCTAGGTGAAGATCC
TTTTTGATAATCTCATGACCAAAATCCCTTAACGTGAGTTTTCGTTCCACTGAGCGTCAGACCCCGTAGA
AAAGATCAAAGGATCTTCTTGAGATCCTTTTTTTCTGCGCGTAATCTGCTGCTTGCAAACAAAAAAACCA
CCGCTACCAGCGGTGGTTTGTTTGCCGGATCAAGAGCTACCAACTCTTTTTCCGAAGGTAACTGGCTTCA
GCAGAGCGCAGATACCAAATACTGTCCTTCTAGTGTAGCCGTAGTTAGGCCACCACTTCAAGAACTCTGT
AGCACCGCCTACATACCTCGCTCTGCTAATCCTGTTACCAGTGGCTGCTGCCAGTGGCGATAAGTCGTGT
CTTACCGGGTTGGACTCAAGACGATAGTTACCGGATAAGGCGCAGCGGTCGGGCTGAACGGGGGGTTCGT
GCACACAGCCCAGCTTGGAGCGAACGACCTACACCGAACTGAGATACCTACAGCGTGAGCTATGAGAAAG
CGCCACGCTTCCCGAAGGGAGAAAGGCGGACAGGTATCCGGTAAGCGGCAGGGTCGGAACAGGAGAGCGC
ACGAGGGAGCTTCCAGGGGGAAACGCCTGGTATCTTTATAGTCCTGTCGGGTTTCGCCACCTCTGACTTG
AGCGTCGATTTTTGTGATGCTCGTCAGGGGGGCGGAGCCTATGGAAAAACGCCAGCAACGCGGCCTTTTT
ACGGTTCCTGGCCTTTTGCTGGCCTTTTGCTCACATGTTCTTTCCTGCGTTATCCCCTGATTCTGTGGAT
AACCGTATTACCGCCTTTGAGTGAGCTGATACCGCTCGCCGCAGCCGAACGACCGAGCGCAGCGAGTCAG
TGAGCGAGGAAGCGGAAGAGCGCCTGATGCGGTATTTTCTCCTTACGCATCTGTGCGGTATTTCACACCG
CATAAATTCCGACACCATCGAATGGCGCAAAACCTTTCGCGGTATGGCATGATAGCGCCCGGAAGAGAGT
CAATTCAGGGTGGTGAATGTGAAACCAGTAACGTTATACGATGTCGCAGAGTATGCCGGTGTCTCTTATC
AGACCGTTTCCCGCGTGGTGAACCAGGCCAGCCACGTTTCTGCGAAAACGCGGGAAAAAGTGGAAGCGGC
GATGGCGGAGCTGAATTACATTCCCAACCGCGTGGCACAACAACTGGCGGGCAAACAGTCGTTGCTGATT
GGCGTTGCCACCTCCAGTCTGGCCCTGCACGCGCCGTCGCAAATTGTCGCGGCGATTAAATCTCGCGCCG
ATCAACTGGGTGCCAGCGTGGTGGTGTCGATGGTAGAACGAAGCGGCGTCGAAGCCTGTAAAGCGGCGGT
GCACAATCTTCTCGCGCAACGCGTCAGTGGGCTGATCATTAACTATCCGCTGGATGACCAGGATGCCATT
GCTGTGGAAGCTGCCTGCACTAATGTTCCGGCGTTATTTCTTGATGTCTCTGACCAGACACCCATCAACA
GTATTATTTTCTCCCATGAAGACGGTACGCGACTGGGCGTGGAGCATCTGGTCGCATTGGGTCACCAGCA
AATCGCGCTGTTAGCGGGCCCATTAAGTTCTGTCTCGGCGCGTCTGCGTCTGGCTGGCTGGCATAAATAT
CTCACTCGCAATCAAATTCAGCCGATAGCGGAACGGGAAGGCGACTGGAGTGCCATGTCCGGTTTTCAAC
AAACCATGCAAATGCTGAATGAGGGCATCGTTCCCACTGCGATGCTGGTTGCCAACGATCAGATGGCGCT
GGGCGCAATGCGCGCCATTACCGAGTCCGGGCTGCGCGTTGGTGCGGATATCTCGGTAGTGGGATACGAC
GATACCGAAGACAGCTCATGTTATATCCCGCCGTTAACCACCATCAAACAGGATTTTCGCCTGCTGGGGC
AAACCAGCGTGGACCGCTTGCTGCAACTCTCTCAGGGCCAGGCGGTGAAGGGCAATCAGCTGTTGCCCGT
CTCACTGGTGAAAAGAAAAACCACCCTGGCGCCCAATACGCAAACCGCCTCTCCCCGCGCGTTGGCCGAT
TCATTAATGCAGCTGGCACGACAGGTTTCCCGACTGGAAAGCGGGCAGTGAGCGCAACGCAATTAATGTA
AGTTAGCTCACTCATTAGGCACCCCAGGCTTTACACTTTATGCTTCCGGCTCGTATGTTGTGTGGAATTG
TGAGCGGATAACAATTTCACACAGGAAACAGCTATGACCATGATTACGGATTCACTGGCCGTCGTTTTAC
AACGTCGTGACTGGGAAAACCCTGGCGTTACCCAACTTAATCGCCTTGCAGCACATCCCCCTTTCGCCAG
CTGGCGTAATAGCGAAGAGGCCCGCACCGATCGCCCTTCCCAACAGTTGCGCAGCCTGAATGGCGAATGG
CGCTTTGCCTGGTTTCCGGCACCAGAAGCGGTGCCGGAAAGCTGGCTGGAGTGCGATCTTCCTGAGGCCG
ATACTGTCGTCGTCCCCTCAAACTGGCAGATGCACGGTTACGATGCGCCCATCTACACCAACGTGACCTA
TCCCATTACGGTCAATCCGCCGTTTGTTCCCACGGAGAATCCGACGGGTTGTTACTCGCTCACATTTAAT
GTTGATGAAAGCTGGCTACAGGAAGGCCAGACGCGAATTATTTTTGATGGCGTTGGAATT
